Addgene plasmid #152767: pGBW-m4133335
Purpose: Mammalian expression plasmid for SARS-CoV-2 2'-O-ribose methyltransferase
Depositing lab: Ginkgo Bioworks & Benjie Chen. Depositing organization: Ginkgo Bioworks.
Backbone
  Vector backbone: pTwist_CMV_Hygro_6
  Backbone size w/o insert (bp): 6525
  Vector type: Mammalian Expression
  Selectable markers: Hygromycin
Growth in bacteria
  Bacterial resistance: Ampicillin, 100 μg/mL
  Growth temperature: 37°C
  Growth strain: DH5alpha
  Copy number: High Copy
Gene/Insert
  Gene/Insert name: SARS-CoV-2 2'-O-ribose methyltransferase
  Species: Severe acute respiratory syndrome coronavirus 2
  Insert size (bp): 893
  Mutation: wt
  Entrez Gene: ORF1ab (a.k.a. GU280_gp01)
  Promoter: CMV
  Tag / fusion protein: Cleavable TEV;TRX (C terminal on backbone)
  Cloning method: Unknown
Resource information
  A portion of this plasmid was derived from a plasmid made by: GinkgoBioworks
Depositor comments: NCBI reference sequence: YP_009725311.1
How to cite: pGBW-m4133335 was a gift from Ginkgo Bioworks & Benjie Chen (Addgene plasmid # 152767 ; http://n2t.net/addgene:152767 ; RRID:Addgene_152767)
