[The description below was written by a language model from this plasmid's Addgene catalogue record and the feature table of its GenBank file.]
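Description:
pGBW-m4133335 is a 7,841 bp mammalian expression plasmid built on the pTwist_CMV_Hygro_6 backbone and carrying the wild-type coding sequence for the SARS-CoV-2 2'-O-ribose methyltransferase, a mature product of the ORF1ab polyprotein. It replicates in E. coli from a high-copy ColE1/pUC-type origin and is selected there with ampicillin through the bla gene. For selecting transfected mammalian cells, it carries a separate cassette in which the human ubiquitin C promoter drives the hygromycin phosphotransferase gene, followed by a synthetic polyadenylation signal.

The roughly 0.9 kb viral insert sits downstream of the human CMV immediate-early enhancer and promoter and is terminated by an SV40 poly(A) signal. The insert itself is not annotated in the feature table, but its expected position lies between the CMV promoter, which runs to the end of the circular map, and a TEV protease recognition site. The catalogue lists a cleavable C-terminal TEV and TRX (thioredoxin) tag supplied by the backbone. The feature table annotates the TEV site and, further downstream, a 6xHis tag. The thioredoxin portion is not labelled, though the unannotated interval between those two features would be consistent with it. This layout allows affinity capture of the fusion protein and removal of the tag by TEV cleavage.

The expression unit is flanked by 5' and 3' beta-globin insulator elements, along with T7 and rrnG transcription terminators and an upstream synthetic poly(A) signal, which shield it from read-through transcription and neighbouring regulatory influences. The plasmid belongs to a set of tagged SARS-CoV-2 protein constructs intended for expression and/or purification from mammalian cells.
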