LOCUS       Exported 7841 bp ds-DNA circular SYN 13-MAY-2021
DEFINITION  Mammalian expression plasmid for SARS-CoV-2 2'-O-ribose
            methyltransferase.
ACCESSION   .
VERSION     .
KEYWORDS    pGBW-m4133335
SOURCE      synthetic DNA construct
  ORGANISM  synthetic DNA construct
REFERENCE   1 (bases 1 to 7841)
  TITLE     SARS-CoV-2 protein Mammalian expression constructs, tagged, for
            protein expression and/or purification
REFERENCE   2 (bases 1 to 7841)
  AUTHORS   .
  TITLE     Direct Submission
  JOURNAL   Exported May 13, 2021 from SnapGene Server 1.1.58
            http://www.snapgene.com
FEATURES             Location/Qualifiers
     source          1..7841
                     /organism="synthetic DNA construct"
                     /mol_type="other DNA"
     CDS             902..922
                     /codon_start=1
                     /product="tobacco etch virus (TEV) protease recognition and
                     cleavage site"
                     /label=TEV site
                     /translation="ENLYFQS"
     CDS             1271..1288
                     /codon_start=1
                     /product="6xHis affinity tag"
                     /label=6xHis
                     /translation="HHHHHH"
     polyA_signal    1381..1502
                     /label=SV40 poly(A) signal
                     /note="SV40 polyadenylation signal"
     primer_bind     complement(1392..1411)
                     /label=EBV-rev
                     /note="SV40 polyA terminator, reverse primer"
     primer_bind     1446..1465
                     /label=SV40pA-R
                     /note="SV40 polyA, reverse primer"
     terminator      1617..1663
                     /label=T7 terminator
                     /note="transcription terminator for bacteriophage T7 RNA
                     polymerase"
     terminator      1693..1829
                     /label=rrnG terminator
                     /note="transcription terminator from the E. coli ribosomal
                     RNA rrnG operon (Albrechtsen et al., 1991)"
     misc_feature    1874..1945
                     /label=3' beta-globin insulator
                     /note="insulator downstream of the human beta-globin locus
                     (Farrell et al., 2002)"
     rep_origin      complement(2171..2759)
                     /direction=LEFT
                     /label=ori
                     /note="high-copy-number ColE1/pMB1/pBR322/pUC origin of
                     replication"
     primer_bind     complement(2251..2270)
                     /label=pBR322ori-F
                     /note="pBR322 origin, forward primer"
     promoter        3259..4468
                     /label=UbC promoter
                     /note="human ubiquitin C promoter"
     primer_bind     4305..4324
                     /label=hUBCpro-F
                     /note="Human Ubiquitin C (UbC) promoter, forward primer"
     CDS             4472..5500
                     /codon_start=1
                     /gene="aph(4)-Ia"
                     /product="aminoglycoside phosphotransferase from E. coli"
                     /label=HygR
                     /note="confers resistance to hygromycin"
                     /translation="MGKKPELTATSVEKFLIEKFDSVSDLMQLSEGEESRAFSFDVGGR
                     GYVLRVNSCADGFYKDRYVYRHFASAALPIPEVLDIGEFSESLTYCISRRAQGVTLQDL
                     PETELPAVLQPVAEAMDAIAAADLSQTSGFGPFGPQGIGQYTTWRDFICAIADPHVYHW
                     QTVMDDTVSASVAQALDELMLWAEDCPEVRHLVHADFGSNNVLTDNGRITAVIDWSEAM
                     FGDSQYEVANIFFWRPWLACMEQQTRYFERRHPELAGSPRLRAYMLRIGLDQLYQSLVD
                     GNFDDAAWAQGRCDAIVRSGAGTVGRTQIARRSAAVWTDGCVEVLADSGNRRPSTRPRA
                     KE"
     polyA_signal    5527..5575
                     /note="synthetic polyadenylation signal"
     CDS             5841..6701
                     /codon_start=1
                     /gene="bla"
                     /product="beta-lactamase"
                     /label=AmpR
                     /note="confers resistance to ampicillin, carbenicillin, and
                     related antibiotics"
                     /translation="MSIQHFRVALIPFFAAFCLPVFAHPETLVKVKDAEDQLGARVGYI
                     ELDLNSGKILESFRPEERFPMMSTFKVLLCGAVLSRIDAGQEQLGRRIHYSQNDLVEYS
                     PVTEKHLTDGMTVRELCSAAITMSDNTAANLLLTTIGGPKELTAFLHNMGDHVTRLDRW
                     EPELNEAIPNDERDTTMPVAMATTLRKLLTGELLTLASRQQLIDWMEADKVAGPLLRSA
                     LPAGWFIADKSGAGERGSRGIIAALGPDGKPSRIVVIYTTGSQATMDERNRQIAEIGAS
                     LIKHW"
     primer_bind     complement(6059..6078)
                     /label=Amp-R
                     /note="Ampicillin resistance gene, reverse primer"
     terminator      6714..6850
                     /label=rrnG terminator
                     /note="transcription terminator from the E. coli ribosomal
                     RNA rrnG operon (Albrechtsen et al., 1991)"
     misc_feature    6995..7066
                     /label=5' beta-globin insulator
                     /note="insulator upstream of the human beta-globin locus
                     (Farrell et al., 2002)"
     terminator      7071..7117
                     /label=T7 terminator
                     /note="transcription terminator for bacteriophage T7 RNA
                     polymerase"
     polyA_signal    7135..7183
                     /note="synthetic polyadenylation signal"
     enhancer        7264..7567
                     /label=CMV enhancer
                     /note="human cytomegalovirus immediate early enhancer"
     promoter        7569..7771
                     /label=CMV promoter
                     /note="human cytomegalovirus (CMV) immediate early
                     promoter"
     primer_bind     7722..7742
                     /label=CMV-F
                     /note="Human CMV immediate early promoter, forward primer"
ORIGIN
        1 caccatgtcc tcacaagcgt ggcagccagg cgtagcaatg cctaatttat acaagatgca
       61 gcggatgctc cttgaaaaat gcgacctaca gaactatgga gatagtgcta cattgcccaa
      121 ggggataatg atgaatgtgg ccaaatatac ccaactgtgt cagtacctga acactctcac
      181 gctggccgtt ccgtacaaca tgagggtgat tcattttggt gccggcagcg acaagggagt
      241 cgctcccggg accgctgtgc tgcgacagtg gcttcctaca ggcactctgc tagtggattc
      301 tgatttgaat gacttcgtca gcgacgcaga ctcgaccctc atcggagatt gtgcgactgt
      361 tcacacagcc aacaaatggg acctgatcat ttccgatatg tatgatccaa agaccaaaaa
      421 tgtcacgaag gagaacgact caaaggaggg tttctttacg tacatctgcg ggttcatcca
      481 acagaaactt gcactgggcg gaagtgtggc aattaaaata acagaacact cttggaacgc
      541 cgacctatac aagcttatgg gtcattttgc ttggtggacc gcctttgtta ctaatgtaaa
      601 cgcttcaagc tccgaggcct tcctgatagg ttgtaattat ttaggcaagc ctagagagca
      661 gattgatggg tatgtgatgc acgcaaatta catcttctgg cgcaacacaa atccaattca
      721 gctcagttct tattcactgt ttgatatgag caaattcccc cttaaactga gaggcactgc
      781 cgtcatgtcc ttgaaggaag gacaaatcaa cgatatgatc ttgtctctcc ttagcaaggg
      841 gcgtttgatt attagggaga acaatcgggt ggtgatctca tcggacgttc tggtcaacaa
      901 tgaaaacctt tactttcagt cgatgagtga caaaatcatt catctaaccg atgactcctt
      961 tgatacagac gtgttgaagg ccgatggtgc gatactggta gatttctggg ctgaatggtg
     1021 tggcccgtgc aagatgatcg cacccattct ggacgagatc gccgacgagt atcaaggaaa
     1081 attaactgtc gctaagctta atatagatca gaacccaggg acggcaccta aatacggcat
     1141 caggggaata cctaccctcc tgctctttaa gaatggggaa gttgccgcga caaaagtggg
     1201 agccctgtct aagggccagc taaaagagtt cttggacgct aacctggcag gttcaggctc
     1261 ggggcacatg caccatcacc atcaccatag cagcgggctc gtgccacgcg gctaaggatc
     1321 cgcaggcctc tgctagcttg actgactgag atacagcgta ccttcagctc acagacatga
     1381 taagatacat tgatgagttt ggacaaacca caactagaat gcagtgaaaa aaatgcttta
     1441 tttgtgaaat ttgtgatgct attgctttat ttgtaaccat tataagctgc aataaacaag
     1501 ttaacaacaa caattgcatt cattttatgt ttcaggttca gggggaggtg tgggaggttt
     1561 tttaaagcaa gtaaaacctc tacaaatgtg gtattggccc atctctatcg gtatcgtagc
     1621 ataacccctt ggggcctcta aacgggtctt gaggggtttt ttgtgcccct cgggccggat
     1681 tgctatctac cggcattggc gcagaaaaaa atgcctgatg cgacgctgcg cgtcttatac
     1741 tcccacatat gccagattca gcaacggata cggcttcccc aacttgccca cttccatacg
     1801 tgtcctcctt accagaaatt tatccttaag gtcgtcagct atcctgcagg cgatctctcg
     1861 atttcgatca agacattcct ttaatggtct tttctggaca ccactagggg tcagaagtag
     1921 ttcatcaaac tttcttccct ccctaatctc attggttacc ttgggctatc gaaacttaat
     1981 taaccagtca agtcagctac ttggcgagat cgacttgtct gggtttcgac tacgctcaga
     2041 attgcgtcag tcaagttcga tctggtcctt gctattgcac ccgttctccg attacgagtt
     2101 tcatttaaat catgtgagca aaaggccagc aaaaggccag gaaccgtaaa aaggccgcgt
     2161 tgctggcgtt tttccatagg ctccgccccc ctgacgagca tcacaaaaat cgacgctcaa
     2221 gtcagaggtg gcgaaacccg acaggactat aaagatacca ggcgtttccc cctggaagct
     2281 ccctcgtgcg ctctcctgtt ccgaccctgc cgcttaccgg atacctgtcc gcctttctcc
     2341 cttcgggaag cgtggcgctt tctcatagct cacgctgtag gtatctcagt tcggtgtagg
     2401 tcgttcgctc caagctgggc tgtgtgcacg aaccccccgt tcagcccgac cgctgcgcct
     2461 tatccggtaa ctatcgtctt gagtccaacc cggtaagaca cgacttatcg ccactggcag
     2521 cagccactgg taacaggatt agcagagcga ggtatgtagg cggtgctaca gagttcttga
     2581 agtggtggcc taactacggc tacactagaa gaacagtatt tggtatctgc gctctgctga
     2641 agccagttac cttcggaaaa agagttggta gctcttgatc cggcaaacaa accaccgctg
     2701 gtagcggtgg tttttttgtt tgcaagcagc agattacgcg cagaaaaaaa ggatctcaag
     2761 aagatccttt gatcttttct acggggtctg acgctcagtg gaacgaaaac tcacgttaag
     2821 ggattttggt catgagatta tcaaaaagga tcttcaccta gatcctttta aattaaaaat
     2881 gaagttttaa atcaatctaa agtatatatg agtaaacttg gtctgacagt taccaatgct
     2941 taatcagtga ggcacctatc tcagcgatct gtctatttcg ttcatccata gttgcattta
     3001 aatttccgaa ctctccaagg ccctcgtcgg aaaatcttca aacctttcgt ccgatccatc
     3061 ttgcaggcta cctctcgaac gaactatcgc aagtctcttg gccggccttg cgccttggct
     3121 attgcttggc agcgcctatc gccaggtatt actccaatcc cgaatatccg agatcgggat
     3181 cacccgagag aagttcaacc tacatcctca atcccgatct atccgagatc cgaggaatat
     3241 cgaaatcggg gcgcgcctgg cctccgcgcc gggttttggc gcctcccgcg ggcgcccccc
     3301 tcgtcacggc gagcgctgcc acgtcagacg aagggcgcag gagcgtcctg atccttccgc
     3361 ccggacgctc aggacagcgg cccgctgctc ataagactcg gccttagaac cccagtatca
     3421 gcagaaggac attttaggac gggacttggg tgactctagg gcactggttt tctttccaga
     3481 gagcggaaca ggcgaggaaa agtagtccct tctcggcgat tctgcggagg gatctccgtg
     3541 gggcggtgaa cgccgatgat tatataagga cgcgccgggt gtggcacagc tagttccgtc
     3601 gcagccggga tttgggtcgc ggttcttgtt tgtggatcgc tgtgatcgtc acttggtgag
     3661 tagcgggctg ctgggctggc cggggctttc gtggccgccg ggccgctcgg tgggacggaa
     3721 gcgtgtggag agaccgccaa gggctgtagt ctgggtccgc gagcaaggtt gccctgaact
     3781 gggggttggg gggagcgcag caaaatggcg gctgttcccg agtcttgaat ggaagacgct
     3841 tgtgaggcgg gctgtgaggt cgttgaaaca aggtgggggg catggtgggc ggcaagaacc
     3901 caaggtcttg agcccttcgc taatgcggga aagctcttat tcgggtgaga tgggctgggc
     3961 accatctggg gaccctgacg tgaagtttgt cactgactgg agaactcggt ttgtcgtctg
     4021 ttgcgggggc ggcagttatg gcggtgccgt tgggcagtgc acccgtacct ttgggagcgc
     4081 gcgccctcgt cgtgtcgtga cgtcacccgt tctgttggct tataatgcag ggtggggcca
     4141 cctgccggta ggtgtgcggt aggcttttct ccgtcgcagg acgcagggtt cgggcctagg
     4201 gtaggctctc ctgaatcgac aggcgccgga cctctggtga ggggagggat aagtgaggcg
     4261 tcagtttctt tggtcggttt tatgtaccta tcttcttaag tagctgaagc tccggttttg
     4321 aactatgcgc tcggggttgg cgagtgtgtt ttgtgaagtt ttttaggcac cttttgaaat
     4381 gtaatcattt gggtcaatat gtaattttca gtgttagact tgtaaattgt ccgctaaatt
     4441 ctggccgttt ttggcttttt tgttagacaa catgggtaaa aagcctgaac tcaccgcgac
     4501 gtctgtcgag aagtttctga tcgaaaagtt cgacagcgtc tccgacctga tgcagctctc
     4561 ggagggcgaa gaatctcgtg ctttcagctt cgatgtagga gggcgtggat atgtcctgcg
     4621 ggtaaatagc tgcgccgatg gtttctacaa agatcgttat gtttatcggc actttgcatc
     4681 cgccgcgctc ccgattccgg aagtgcttga cattggggag ttcagcgaga gcctgaccta
     4741 ttgcatctcc cgccgtgcac agggtgtcac gttgcaagac ctgcctgaaa ccgaactgcc
     4801 cgctgttctg cagccggtcg cggaggcaat ggatgccatc gctgccgccg atcttagcca
     4861 gacgagcggg ttcggcccat tcggaccgca aggaatcggt caatacacta catggcgtga
     4921 tttcatatgc gcgattgctg atccccatgt gtatcactgg caaactgtga tggacgacac
     4981 cgtcagtgcg tccgtcgcgc aggctctcga tgagctgatg ctttgggccg aggactgccc
     5041 cgaagtccgg cacctcgtgc acgcggattt cggctccaac aatgtcctga cggacaatgg
     5101 ccgcataaca gcggtcattg actggagcga ggcgatgttc ggggattccc aatacgaggt
     5161 cgccaacatc ttcttctgga ggccgtggtt ggcttgtatg gagcagcaga cgcgctactt
     5221 cgagcggagg catccggagc ttgcaggatc gccccggctc cgggcgtata tgctccgcat
     5281 tggtcttgac caactctatc agagcttggt tgacggcaat ttcgatgatg cagcttgggc
     5341 gcagggtcga tgcgacgcaa tcgtccgatc cggagccggg actgtcgggc gtacacaaat
     5401 cgcccgcaga agcgccgccg tctggaccga tggctgtgta gaagtactcg ccgatagtgg
     5461 aaaccgacgc cccagcactc gtccgagggc aaaggaataa gctagtatgt aagcctagtc
     5521 ttagataata aaatcgctat ccatcgaaga tggatgtgtg ttggtttttt gtgtgtgtaa
     5581 cgctaggcgc gcctggtgta ccgagaacga tcctctcagt gcgagtctcg acgatccata
     5641 tcgttgcttg gcagtcagcc agtcggaatc cagcttggga cccaggaagt ccaatcgtca
     5701 gatattgtac tcaagcctgg tcacggcagc gtaccgatct gtttaaacct agatattgat
     5761 agtctgatcg gtcaacgtat aatcgagtcc tagcttttgc aaacatctat caagagacag
     5821 gatcagcagg aggctttcgc atgagtattc aacatttccg tgtcgccctt attccctttt
     5881 ttgcggcatt ttgccttcct gtttttgctc acccagaaac gctggtgaaa gtaaaagatg
     5941 ctgaagatca gttgggtgcg cgagtgggtt acatcgaact ggatctcaac agcggtaaga
     6001 tccttgagag ttttcgcccc gaagaacgct ttccaatgat gagcactttt aaagttctgc
     6061 tatgtggcgc ggtattatcc cgtattgacg ccgggcaaga gcaactcggt cgccgcatac
     6121 actattctca gaatgacttg gttgagtatt caccagtcac agaaaagcat cttacggatg
     6181 gcatgacagt aagagaatta tgcagtgctg ccataaccat gagtgataac actgcggcca
     6241 acttacttct gacaacgatt ggaggaccga aggagctaac cgcttttttg cacaacatgg
     6301 gggatcatgt aactcgcctt gatcgttggg aaccggagct gaatgaagcc ataccaaacg
     6361 acgagcgtga caccacgatg cctgtagcaa tggcaacaac cttgcgtaaa ctattaactg
     6421 gcgaactact tactctagct tcccggcaac agttgataga ctggatggag gcggataaag
     6481 ttgcaggacc acttctgcgc tcggcccttc cggctggctg gtttattgct gataaatctg
     6541 gagccggtga gcgtgggtct cgcggtatca ttgcagcact ggggccagat ggtaagccct
     6601 cccgtatcgt agttatctac acgacgggga gtcaggcaac tatggatgaa cgaaatagac
     6661 agatcgctga gataggtgcc tcactgatta agcattggta accgattcta ggtgcattgg
     6721 cgcagaaaaa aatgcctgat gcgacgctgc gcgtcttata ctcccacata tgccagattc
     6781 agcaacggat acggcttccc caacttgccc acttccatac gtgtcctcct taccagaaat
     6841 ttatccttaa gatcgtttaa actcgactct ggctctatcg aatctccgtc gtttcgagct
     6901 tacgcgaaca gccgtggcgc tcatttgctc gtcgggcatc gaatctcgtc agctatcgtc
     6961 agcttacctt tttggcagcg atcgcggctc ccgacatctt ggaccattag ctccacaggt
     7021 atcttcttcc ctctagtggt cataacagca gcttcagcta cctctcaatt caaaaaaccc
     7081 ctcaagaccc gtttagaggc cccaaggggt tatgctatca atcgttgcgt tacacacaca
     7141 aaaaaccaac acacatccat cttcgatgga tagcgatttt attatctaac tgctgatcga
     7201 gtgtagccag atctagtaat caattacggg gtcattagtt catagcccat atatggagtt
     7261 ccgcgttaca taacttacgg taaatggccc gcctggctga ccgcccaacg acccccgccc
     7321 attgacgtca ataatgacgt atgttcccat agtaacgcca atagggactt tccattgacg
     7381 tcaatgggtg gagtatttac ggtaaactgc ccacttggca gtacatcaag tgtatcatat
     7441 gccaagtacg ccccctattg acgtcaatga cggtaaatgg cccgcctggc attatgccca
     7501 gtacatgacc ttatgggact ttcctacttg gcagtacatc tacgtattag tcatcgctat
     7561 taccatgctg atgcggtttt ggcagtacat caatgggcgt ggatagcggt ttgactcacg
     7621 gggatttcca agtctccacc ccattgacgt caatgggagt ttgttttggc accaaaatca
     7681 acgggacttt ccaaaatgtc gtaacaactc cgccccattg acgcaaatgg gcggtaggcg
     7741 tgtacggtgg gaggtctata taagcagagc tggtttagtg aaccgtcaga tcagatcttt
     7801 gtcgatccta ccatccactc gacacacccg ccagcggccg c
//
